Addgene plasmid #34542: KHBD00439
Depositing lab: Bart Deplancke. Depositing organization: Swiss Federal Institute of Technology (EPFL). Publication: Automated protein-DNA interaction screening of Drosophila regulatory elements. Korneel Hens, Jean-Daniel Feuz, Alina Isakova, Antonina Lagovitina, Andreas Massouras, Julien Bryois, Patrick Callaerts, Susan E. Celniker, Bart Deplancke. Nat Methods. 2011 Oct 30;8(12):1065-70. 10.1038/nmeth.1763 PubMed 22037703.
Backbone
  Vector backbone: pDONR221
  Backbone manufacturer: Invitrogen
  Backbone size w/o insert (bp): 2536
  Vector type: Gateway Donor Vector
Growth in bacteria
  Bacterial resistance: Kanamycin, 50 μg/mL
  Growth temperature: 37°C
  Growth strain: DH5alpha
  Copy number: High Copy
Gene/Insert
  Gene/Insert name: CG34376 (alt names: FBgn0085405; CG34376)
  Species: D. melanogaster (fly)
  Insert size (bp): 2043
  Entrez Gene: CG34376 (a.k.a. Dmel_CG34376, CG13845, CG13846, CG13851, CG31160, Dmel\CG34376, Dmel_CG13845, Dmel_CG31160)
  Cloning method: Gateway Cloning
  Sequencing primers: 5′ M13F; 3′ M13R
Terms and licenses: Academic/Nonprofit Terms; Industry Terms: Not Available to Industry
Depositor comments: Please note that the ORFs in this collection were cloned open-ended (without a stop codon).
How to cite: KHBD00439 was a gift from Bart Deplancke (Addgene plasmid # 34542 ; http://n2t.net/addgene:34542 ; RRID:Addgene_34542)
