[The description below was written by a language model from this plasmid's Addgene catalogue record.]
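Description:
KHBD00439 is a Gateway entry-type clone built in the pDONR221 donor vector backbone, carrying the open reading frame of the Drosophila melanogaster gene CG34376 (FBgn0085405). The insert is about 2 kb in a backbone of roughly 2.5 kb after recombination. It is a high-copy bacterial plasmid selected with kanamycin. No feature table accompanies the record, so the positions of individual elements are not documented. In general, cloning into pDONR221 by Gateway recombination replaces the donor cassette with the insert and leaves it flanked by attL recombination sites. The M13 forward and reverse primer sites listed for sequencing lie outside this region and read into the insert from either side.

The plasmid has no stated promoter for expressing the insert, which is consistent with its role as a shuttle clone rather than an expression construct. The ORF is meant to be moved by an LR recombination reaction into Gateway destination vectors that supply the promoter, tags and host-specific elements. The depositor notes that ORFs in this collection were cloned open-ended, without a stop codon, so the coding sequence can be fused in frame to C-terminal tags or domains provided by the destination vector. It also means that translation termination must come from that vector.

The clone belongs to a collection associated with a study on automated protein–DNA interaction screening of Drosophila regulatory elements. This suggests its use as a source ORF for building fusion constructs for such screens, although the record does not state the function of CG34376 itself.
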