>Addgene plasmid #34542 | KHBD00439 | depositor partial sequence | sequence record 41109 | KHBD00439 sequence 2043 bps
ATGGACGACGAGTTTAAGCTGTGCTGGAAGAACTTCCAGGACAACATAGCCAGCGGCTTCCAGAATTTGT
ACGACCGCGGCGACCTGGTGGACGTGACCCTCGCCTGCGATGGAAAGCTCCTCCATGCCCACAAGATAGT
GCTGGCTATCTGCAGCCCCTACTTCCAGGAGATATTCACTACCAATCCCTGCAAGCATCCCATCATAATA
CTCAAGGATGTGAGTTTCAACATTATGATGGAGCTACTGGAGTTTATGTACCAAGGAGTGGTTAATGTTA
AGCACACGGAGTTGCAGTCGTTCATGAAAATTGGACAGCTGCTGCAGATCAAGGGCTTGGCTACCAATTC
GAATTCCTCGCCAGGATCGAGTGTCTCGGAGAAGTCCTCTAGTCAGCCACCGGCAGAAGAATCAAGCAAC
ACCAACAGCACCAATCATCACAACTCTAGCACTAATAGCAATAACAATAGCAAATCGGAAACGGATCACA
ATGAGTCCAAAGGCCAGAGCAATTCAAGAACCACTTCGCCAGGTGGTGCCAGCAGAGCCTCCAACGATGC
CAGCCACCTGTACACATCGAACAAACGTCCGATGCCGTCGGATTTTGGCAGCGATTCCCTGTCCATTTAC
TCCGGCAAGCAGTTGAGACGCTCCCTCAAGGATCACGGTTCCGGCGGAAGCGAAGGCGGCGGAGGCGATC
ACGCGGATACCGCAGCCGGATTGGACAACAGCATGAATTCAGAGGAGTTCTTCTTGCCACCCATTCCACA
AATCACGATGGGAGAACAGCGCTACGATCTCGGAGGTCTGAAACGGGAATCGGATGGTCACCACCACGGT
CCCTTGTCGGCTGGCGGAGGAAATTCGGGCAGCGTTGGCAGCCTCACCTCCTCGGCCTCACCGTCTGCAC
CCATCCGTAATCCCTTTGCCCCGAACTTCATGGACAGCTTCAACTACTACAAGGGCGGCAACAGCAGTGG
TCCCAGCGGTAGTTCCAATAACTCGGTTGGCCCAGGTGGCGTCAATAACAATGGCTCCGTGGGCCTTGGC
TCCGGCGCCGAGTACCCCAACGAACTGTATATGCCCAACGATTACTCCAAGAGCTTTGCCAACCACATGG
ACATTCCCTCAAGCGGCAGCAACATGGTGATGCTGTCCACCACCTCTCTGCTCCACGGCAACTGCGTGTT
CAACCGGAACAACACGGTGGCCACGCAGCAGGGCATGAAGACCTACTGGCTGTGCAAGTCGTACCGGATC
AGCATGTGCCGGGCGCGGTGCATCACCCACTTGGGCAGGATCATATCCGCCACGGGCGTCCACAATCATA
CGCCGCACATGCGCGGTGGTCAGGGATCTTCGGCGCCCTCCACAGCGTCAGTTTCCGGAAATCCAGCCCC
GACGCCCATTTCCAGCCAAGCGGGTTACTCTCTGACGGATGGAGGTGGCCATTTGGGTCCGGATTTGCAG
CATGGCAATCGAGTGACCAACATGTTTGCCAATCAAACGCCGCCACCGCCGCCGCCACCACCGCCACTAC
CAGTGGCATCAACGCCGCACCACCCGCATCATCACCATCACTTGGGACAACCGTTGCCCAATCTTTTGGT
GCAGCACCATCCGGCGCCATCGCACATGGAGCAGCATGGCAGCTCGGCGAGCCTCTTGCATAATCCAAAT
CTGATGCACCTGCAGACCCCGACGCACCACCACCAACAACAACACCACCAGCAGCATTCGCCACACAATC
CACCGCCTCCGCAGCAGCACAATCTGGAGCTGGGAGGTGGCTCGGGATCGGGAGCAGTGCTTCTCTCGCC
GGCGCATCTTCAGCAAAGTCCGCAATCGAATCGGAGCAGTCATTCCCTCCAGGCGCAGAGTCCACCTCCA
CAGTCAGTGGAGGAACAGCAGCCACACCAGCAGCAGCAGCAGCAGCAAGAAGGAGCCACCACTGAGGTTA
CCACGGATCCCAGCACGGCTCACGTGATCAACTCCATCACCATATCCCCGAACACCAGGCACACCTTCAA
GATGGAGAACATG
