>Addgene plasmid #34542 | KHBD00439 | addgene partial sequence | sequence record 42343 | M13-Rev 5'-CAGGAAACAGCTATGACC-3'
TTTTATTTTGACTGATAGTGACCTGTTCGTTGCAACAAATTGATAAGCAATGCTTTCTTATAATGCCAAC
TTTGTACAAGAAAGTTGGCAACATGTTCTCCATCTTGAAGGTGTGCCTGGTGTTCGGGGATATGGTGATG
GAGTTGATCACGTGAGCCGTGCTGGGATCCGTGGTAACCTCAGTGGTGGCTCCTTCTTGCTGCTGCTGCT
GCTGCTGGTGTGGCTGCTGTTCCTCCACTGACTGTGGAGGTGGACTCTGCGCCTGGAGGGAATGACTGCT
CCGATTCGATTGCGGACTTTGCTGAAGATGCGCCGGCGAGAGAAGCACTGCTCCCGATCCCGAGCCACCT
CCCAGCTCCAGATTGTGCTGCTGCGGAGGCGGTGGATTGTGTGGCGAATGCTGCTGGTGGTGTTGTTGTT
GGTGGTGGTGCGTCGGGGTCTGCAGGTGCATCAGATTTGGATTATGCAAGAGGCTCGCCGAGCTGCCATG
CTGCTCCATGTGCGATGGCGCCGGATGGTGCTGCACCAAAAGATTGGGCAACGGTTGTCCCAAGTGATGG
TGATGATGCGGGTGGTGCGGCGTTGATGCCACTGGTAGTGGCGGTGGTGGCGGCGGCGGTGGCGGCGTTT
GATTGGCAAACATGTTGGTCACTCGATTGCCATGCTGCAAATCCGGACCCAAATGGCCACCTCCATCCGT
CAGAGAGTAACCCGCTTGGCTGGAAATGGGCGTCGGGGCT
